>Addgene plasmid #129637 | pET20b-YbAnbu | addgene full sequence | sequence record 257447 | Addgene NGS Result
TAATACGACTCACTATAGGGAGACCACAACGGTTTCCCTCTAGAAATAATTTTGTTTAACTTTAAGAAGG
AGATATACATATGACTTACTGTGTGGCCATGCGGCTGTCGTCCGGGTTAGCGTTTGCTTCCGACTCCCGA
ACCAACGCCGGAGTGGATCATATTTCCACTTTTCGTAAATTGCATCTGTTTCAGCAACCGGGCGAACGAA
CACTGGTGGTGCAAAGCGCGGGCAATTTGGCGACCACACAGAGTATTGTCAGCTTGCTGCAACGCCGCTG
TCTCGATCCTGAGCAAACCAACTTGATGAATGTCGCCTCAATGTACGAAGCCGCCACCCTGTTGGGTGAA
ACGGTGCGTGAGGTGATTAACCGGGACAGCGGCGCACAGCAAAATAGCCACGGCACCGATTTTAACTGTA
ACCTGTTGTTAGGTGGTCAGATTAAGGGTGAAGGGCTACGGCTGTTCCACATCTATCCGCAGGGTAATTT
TATTGAAGCCACTCAGGACACCCCCTATTTTCAGATTGGCGAGAGTAAATATGGGAAGCCCATTATTGAT
CGCGTGTTGAGCTACGACACCCCACTGGATCAGGCGATGCAATGTGCACTGATTTCGATGGACTCGACTT
TACGCAGTAATTTATCCGTGGGCTTGCCGCTGGATGTGATGATCTACCCCCTCGACAGTTTCAGCACCGA
ACAGCAGTATAGAATCACCGAGGATCACCCCTATTTTATGATGATCCGTAAGGGCTGGGGCGAGGGTTTG
GTGAGTATTTTTGCGCAGTTACCGGGGTTGAAATTGGGGAGGCTCGAGCACCACCACCACCACCACTGAG
ATCCGGCTGCTAACAAAGCCCGAAAGGAAGCTGAGTTGGCTGCTGCCACCGCTGAGCAATAACTAGCATA
ACCCCTTGGGGCCTCTAAACGGGTCTTGAGGGGTTTTTTGCTGAAAGGAGGAACTATATCCGGATTGGCG
AATGGG
[124 nt withheld, positions 987-1110]
C
[91 nt withheld, positions 1112-1202]
A
[49 nt withheld, positions 1204-1252]
CCTTTGACGTTGGAGTCCACGTTCTTT
[37 nt withheld, positions 1280-1316]
ACCCTATCTCGGTCTATTCTTTTGATTTATAAGGGATTTTGCCGATTTCGGCCTATTGGTTAAAAAATGA
GCTGATTTAACAAAAATTTAACGCGAATTTTAACAAAATATTAACGCTTACAATTTAGGTGGCACTTTTC
GGGGAAATGTGCGCGGAACCCCTATTTGTTTATTTTTCTAAATACATTCAAATATGTATCCGCTCATGAG
ACAATAACCCTGATAAATGCTTCAATAATATTGAAAAAGGAAGAGTATGAGTATTCAACATTTCCGTGTC
GCCCTTATTCCCTTTTTTGCGGCATTTTGCCTTCCTGTTTTTGCTCACCCAGAAACGCTGGTGAAAGTAA
AAGATGCTGAAGATCAGTTGGGTGCACGAGTGGGTTACATCGAACTGGATCTCAACAGCGGTAAGATCCT
TGAGAGTTTTCGCCCCGAAGAACGTTTTCCAATGATGAGCACTTTTAAAGTTCTGCTATGTGGCGCGGTA
TTATCCCGTATTGACGCCGGGCAAGAGCAACTCGGTCGCCGCATACACTATTCTCAGAATGACTTGGTTG
AGTACTCACCAGTCACAGAAAAGCATCTTACGGATGGCATGACAGTAAGAGAATTATGCAGTGCTGCCAT
AACCATGAGTGATAACACTGCGGCCAACTTACTTCTGACAACGATCGGAGGACCGAAGGAGCTAACCGCT
TTTTTGCACAACATGGGGGATCATGTAACTCGCCTTGATCGTTGGGAACCGGAGCTGAATGAAGCCATAC
CAAACGACGAGCGTGACACCACGATGCCTGCAGCAATGGCAACAACGTTGCGCAAACTATTAACTGGCGA
ACTACTTACTCTAGCTTCCCGGCAACAATTAATAGACTGGATGGAGGCGGATAAAGTTGCAGGACCACTT
CTGCGCTCGGCCCTTCCGGCTGGCTGGTTTATTGCTGATAAATCTGGAGCCGGTGAGCGTGGGTCTCGCG
GTATCATTGCAGCACTGGGGCCAGATGGTAAGCCCTCCCGTATCGTAGTTATCTACACGACGGGGAGTCA
GGCAACTATGGATGAACGAAATAGACAGATCGCTGAGATAGGTGCCTCACTGATTAAGCATTGGTAACTG
TCAGACCAAGTTTACTCATATATACTTTAGATTGATTTAAAACTTCATTTTTAATTTAAAAGGATCTAGG
TGAAGATCCTTTTTGATAATCTCATGACCAAAATCCCTTAACGTGAGTTTTCGTTCCACTGAGCGTCAGA
CCCCGTAGAAAAGATCAAAGGATCTTCTTGAGATCCTTTTTTTCTGCGCGTAATCTGCTGCTTGCAAACA
AAAAAACCACCGCTACCAGCGGTGGTTTGTTTGCCGGATCAAGAGCTACCAACTCTTTTTCCGAAGGTAA
CTGGCTTCAGCAGAGCGCAGATACCAAATACTGTCCTTCTAGTGTAGCCGTAGTTAGGCCACCACTTCAA
GAACTCTGTAGCACCGCCTACATACCTCGCTCTGCTAATCCTGTTACCAGTGGCTGCTGCCAGTGGCGAT
AAGTCGTGTCTTACCGGGTTGGACTCAAGACGATAGTTACCGGATAAGGCGCAGCGGTCGGGCTGAACGG
GGGGTTCGTGCACACAGCCCAGCTTGGAGCGAACGACCTACACCGAACTGAGATACCTACAGCGTGAGCT
ATGAGAAAGCGCCACGCTTCCCGAAGGGAGAAAGGCGGACAGGTATCCGGTAAGCGGCAGGGTCGGAACA
GGAGAGCGCACGAGGGAGCTTCCAGGGGGAAACGCCTGGTATCTTTATAGTCCTGTCGGGTTTCGCCACC
TCTGACTTGAGCGTCGATTTTTGTGATGCTCGTCAGGGGGGCGGAGCCTATGGAAAAACGCCAGCAACGC
GGCCTTTTTACGGTTCCTGGCCTTTTGCTGGCCTTTTGCTCACATGTTCTTTCCTGCGTTATCCCCTGAT
TCTGTGGATAACCGTATTACCGCCTTTGAGTGAGCTGATACCGCTCGCCGCAGCCGAACGACCGAGCGCA
GCGAGTCAGTGAGCGAGGAAGCGGAAGAGCGCCTGATGCGGTATTTTCTCCTTACGCATCTGTGCGGTAT
TTCACACCGCAATGGTGCACTCTCAGTACAATCTGCTCTGATGCCGCATAGTTAAGCCAGTATACACTCC
GCTATCGCTACGTGACTGGGTCATGGCTGCGCCCCGACACCCGCCAACACCCGCTGACGCGCCCTGACGG
GCTTGTCTGCTCCCGGCATCCGCTTACAGACAAGCTGTGACCGTCTCCGGGAGCTGCATGTGTCAGAGGT
TTTCACCGTCATCACCGAAACGCGCGAGGCAGCTGCGGTAAAGCTCATCAGCGTGGTCGTGAAGCGATTC
ACAGATGTCTGCCTGTTCATCCGCGTCCAGCTCGTTGAGTTTCTCCAGAAGCGTTAATGTCTGGCTTCTG
ATAAAGCGGGCCATGTTAAGGGCGGTTTTTTCCTGTTTGGTCACTGATGCCTCCGTGTAAGGGGGATTTC
TGTTCATGGGGGTAATGATACCGATGAAACGAGAGAGGATGCTCACGATACGGGTTACTGATGATGAACA
TGCCCGGTTACTGGAACGTTGTGAGGGTAAACAACTGGCGGTATGGATGCGGCGGGACCAGAGAAAAATC
ACTCAGGGTCAATGCCAGCGCTTCGTTAATACAGATGTAGGTGTTCCACAGGGTAGCCAGCAGCATCCTG
CGATGCAGATCCGGAACATAATGGTGCAGGGCGCTGACTTCCGCGTTTCCAGACTTTACGAAACACGGAA
ACCGAAGACCATTCATGTTGTTGCTCAGGTCGCAGACGTTTTGCAGCAGCAGTCGCTTCACGTTCGCTCG
CGTATCGGTGATTCATTCTGCTAACCAGTAAGGCAACCCCGCCAGCCTAGCCGGGTCCTCAACGACAGGA
GCACGATCATGCGCACCCGTGGCCAGGACCCAACGCTGCCCGAGATCTCGATCCCGCGAAAT
Features (pLannotate 1.2.2; 12 found; start..end, strand, type, name):
      1..19      +  promoter       T7 promoter: promoter for bacteriophage T7 RNA polymerase
     51..73      +  RBS            RBS: efficient ribosome binding site from bacteriophage T7 gene 10 (Olins and Rangwala, 1989)
    819..836     +  CDS            9xHis (fragment): 9xHis affinity tag
    846..895     +  CDS            SET1 (fragment): solubility-enhancement tag derived from T7 phage gene 10B
    903..950     +  terminator     T7 terminator: transcription terminator for bacteriophage T7 RNA polymerase
    987..1415    +  rep_origin     f1 ori (sequence partly withheld): f1 bacteriophage origin of replication; arrow indicates direction of (+) strand synthesis
   1468..1572    +  promoter       AmpR promoter: bla
   1573..2433    +  CDS            AmpR: β-lactamase; bla; confers resistance to ampicillin, carbenicillin, and related antibiotics
   2604..3192    +  rep_origin     ori: high-copy-number ColE1/pMB1/pBR322/pUC origin of replication
   3378..3517    -  misc_feature   bom: basis of mobility region from pBR322
   3619..3810    -  CDS            rop: Rop protein, which maintains plasmids at low copy number; rop
   3827..4207    +  CDS            YPB1_ECOLX: Protein predicted: Swiss-Prot protein existence level 4. From Escherichia coli.
