[The description below was written by a language model from this plasmid's Addgene catalogue record and pLannotate feature annotations shown in this document.]
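Description:
pET20b-YbAnbu is a bacterial expression plasmid built on the pET20b backbone for producing the Anbu protein of Yersinia bercovieri in E. coli. The 735 bp YbAnbu coding sequence, a variant carrying V14A and G107H substitutions relative to its reference entry, was inserted between the NdeI and XhoI sites, both of which are retained. Cloning at NdeI places the gene's start codon directly behind the vector's translation signals, and reading through XhoI fuses the protein to the backbone-encoded C-terminal His6 tag for metal-affinity purification. The automated annotation labels this as a fragment of a 9xHis tag, but its 18 nt length corresponds to six histidines. A short "SET1 fragment" hit just downstream of the tag lies in the vector region before the terminator and is probably a similarity match, not a functional fusion partner.

Transcription is driven by the T7 promoter, followed by the phage T7 gene 10 ribosome binding site, and ends at the T7 terminator, so expression requires a host supplying T7 RNA polymerase, such as a DE3 lysogen. No lac operator or lacI gene is annotated, which fits the depositor's note that IPTG induction is not needed in BL21(DE3). The plasmid is selected with ampicillin through the bla gene under its own promoter and replicates from a ColE1/pBR322-type origin. The table also lists bom and rop elements from pBR322 and an f1 origin for single-stranded DNA production. The catalogue lists it as high copy, although rop normally moderates copy number.

The sequenced record of 4,318 nt is close to the stated 4,322 bp. The associated publication indicates the construct was used to produce recombinant Anbu for crystal structure determination and for study of its multimeric assembly.
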