Addgene plasmid #129637: pET20b-YbAnbu
Purpose: Expression plasmid of Anbu from Y. bercovieri (UNIPROT A0A0T9RXH3 variant with V14A and G107H mutations)
Depositing lab: Matthias Bochtler. Depositing organization: International Institute of Molecular and Cell Biology (IIMCB). Publication: The Y. bercovieri Anbu crystal structure sheds light on the evolution of highly (pseudo)symmetric multimers. Piasecka A, Czapinska H, Vielberg MT, Szczepanowski RH, Kiefersauer R, Reed S, Groll M, Bochtler M. J Mol Biol. 2018 Mar 2;430(5):611-627. doi: 10.1016/j.jmb.2017.11.016. Epub 2017 Dec 16. PubMed 29258816.
Backbone
  Vector backbone: pET20b
  Backbone manufacturer: Novagene
  Backbone size w/o insert (bp): 3716
  Total vector size (bp): 4322
  Vector type: Bacterial Expression
Growth in bacteria
  Bacterial resistance: Ampicillin, 100 μg/mL
  Growth temperature: 37°C
  Growth strain: DH5alpha
  Growth instructions: For expression in BL21(DE3) no IPTG induction required
  Copy number: High Copy
Gene/Insert
  Gene/Insert name: YbAnbu
  Species: Yersinia bercovieri
  Insert size (bp): 735
  Mutation: V14A and G107H
  GenBank ID: CNF23894.1 CNI95872.1
  Promoter: T7
  Tag / fusion protein: His6-tag (C terminal on backbone)
  Cloning method: Restriction Enzyme; 5′ cloning site NdeI (not destroyed); 3′ cloning site XhoI (not destroyed)
  Sequencing primers: 5′ taatacgactcactataggg; 3′ gctagttattgctcagcgg
Terms and licenses: Academic/Nonprofit Terms; Industry Terms: Not Available to Industry
How to cite: pET20b-YbAnbu was a gift from Matthias Bochtler (Addgene plasmid # 129637 ; http://n2t.net/addgene:129637 ; RRID:Addgene_129637)
